LOCUS       Exported 8401 bp ds-DNA circular SYN 12-MAY-2021
DEFINITION  Lentivirus destination vector for stable expression of
            mCherry-tagged kinetochore marker CENP-A.
ACCESSION   .
VERSION     .
KEYWORDS    pLenti6-CENP-A-mCherry
SOURCE      synthetic DNA construct
  ORGANISM  synthetic DNA construct
REFERENCE   1 (bases 1 to 8401)
  AUTHORS   Pemble H, Kumar P, van Haren J, Wittmann T
  TITLE     GSK3-mediated CLASP2 phosphorylation modulates kinetochore dynamics.
  JOURNAL   J Cell Sci. 2017 Apr 15;130(8):1404-1412. doi: 10.1242/jcs.194662.
            Epub 2017 Feb 23.
  PUBMED    28232523
REFERENCE   2 (bases 1 to 8401)
  AUTHORS   .
  TITLE     Direct Submission
  JOURNAL   Exported May 12, 2021 from SnapGene Server 1.1.58
            http://www.snapgene.com
FEATURES             Location/Qualifiers
     source          1..8401
                     /organism="synthetic DNA construct"
                     /mol_type="other DNA"
     protein_bind    complement(98..122)
                     /gene="mutant version of attB"
                     /label=attB1
                     /bound_moiety="BP Clonase(TM)"
                     /note="recombination site for the Gateway(R) BP reaction"
     primer_bind     complement(218..242)
                     /label=LNCX
                     /note="Human CMV promoter, forward primer"
     promoter        complement(239..442)
                     /label=CMV promoter
                     /note="human cytomegalovirus (CMV) immediate early
                     promoter"
     primer_bind     complement(268..288)
                     /label=CMV-F
                     /note="Human CMV immediate early promoter, forward primer"
     enhancer        443..746
                     /label=CMV enhancer
                     /note="human cytomegalovirus immediate early enhancer"
     CDS             complement(1091..1135)
                     /codon_start=1
                     /product="antigenic peptide corresponding to amino acids
                     655 to 669 of the HIV envelope protein gp41 (Lutje Hulsik
                     et al., 2013)"
                     /label=gp41 peptide
                     /note="recognized by the 2H10 single-chain llama nanobody"
                     /translation="KNEQELLELDKWASL"
     misc_feature    1320..1553
                     /label=RRE
                     /note="The Rev response element (RRE) of HIV-1 allows for
                     Rev-dependent mRNA export from the nucleus to the
                     cytoplasm."
     misc_feature    2046..2171
                     /label=HIV-1 Psi
                     /note="packaging signal of human immunodeficiency virus
                     type 1"
     LTR             2218..2398
                     /label=5' LTR (truncated)
                     /note="truncated 5' long terminal repeat (LTR) from HIV-1"
     promoter        complement(2399..2625)
                     /label=RSV promoter
                     /note="Rous sarcoma virus enhancer/promoter"
     primer_bind     complement(2653..2673)
                     /label=T3
                     /note="T3 promoter, forward primer"
     promoter        complement(2653..2671)
                     /label=T3 promoter
                     /note="promoter for bacteriophage T3 RNA polymerase"
     primer_bind     complement(2692..2708)
                     /label=M13 rev
                     /note="common sequencing primer, one of multiple similar
                     variants"
     primer_bind     complement(2692..2708)
                     /label=M13 Reverse
                     /note="In lacZ gene. Also called M13-rev"
     primer_bind     complement(2705..2727)
                     /label=M13/pUC Reverse
                     /note="In lacZ gene"
     protein_bind    2716..2732
                     /label=lac operator
                     /bound_moiety="lac repressor encoded by lacI"
                     /note="The lac repressor binds to the lac operator to
                     inhibit transcription in E. coli. This inhibition can be
                     relieved by adding lactose or
                     isopropyl-beta-D-thiogalactopyranoside (IPTG)."
     promoter        complement(2740..2770)
                     /label=lac promoter
                     /note="promoter for the E. coli lac operon"
     protein_bind    2785..2806
                     /label=CAP binding site
                     /bound_moiety="E. coli catabolite activator protein"
                     /note="CAP binding activates transcription in the presence
                     of cAMP."
     primer_bind     complement(2923..2940)
                     /label=L4440
                     /note="L4440 vector, forward primer"
     rep_origin      complement(3094..3682)
                     /direction=LEFT
                     /label=ori
                     /note="high-copy-number ColE1/pMB1/pBR322/pUC origin of
                     replication"
     primer_bind     complement(3174..3193)
                     /label=pBR322ori-F
                     /note="pBR322 origin, forward primer"
     CDS             complement(3853..4713)
                     /codon_start=1
                     /gene="bla"
                     /product="beta-lactamase"
                     /label=AmpR
                     /note="confers resistance to ampicillin, carbenicillin, and
                     related antibiotics"
                     /translation="MSIQHFRVALIPFFAAFCLPVFAHPETLVKVKDAEDQLGARVGYI
                     ELDLNSGKILESFRPEERFPMMSTFKVLLCGAVLSRIDAGQEQLGRRIHYSQNDLVEYS
                     PVTEKHLTDGMTVRELCSAAITMSDNTAANLLLTTIGGPKELTAFLHNMGDHVTRLDRW
                     EPELNEAIPNDERDTTMPVAMATTLRKLLTGELLTLASRQQLIDWMEADKVAGPLLRSA
                     LPAGWFIADKSGAGERGSRGIIAALGPDGKPSRIVVIYTTGSQATMDERNRQIAEIGAS
                     LIKHW"
     primer_bind     4476..4495
                     /label=Amp-R
                     /note="Ampicillin resistance gene, reverse primer"
     promoter        complement(4714..4818)
                     /gene="bla"
                     /label=AmpR promoter
     rep_origin      complement(4844..5299)
                     /direction=LEFT
                     /label=f1 ori
                     /note="f1 bacteriophage origin of replication; arrow
                     indicates direction of (+) strand synthesis"
     primer_bind     complement(4981..5002)
                     /label=F1ori-F
                     /note="F1 origin, forward primer"
     primer_bind     5193..5212
                     /label=F1ori-R
                     /note="F1 origin, reverse primer"
     primer_bind     5426..5448
                     /label=M13/pUC Forward
                     /note="In lacZ gene"
     primer_bind     5440..5457
                     /label=M13 Forward
                     /note="In lacZ gene. Also called M13-F20 or M13 (-21)
                     Forward"
     primer_bind     5441..5457
                     /label=M13 fwd
                     /note="common sequencing primer, one of multiple similar
                     variants"
     primer_bind     5467..5486
                     /label=T7
                     /note="T7 promoter, forward primer"
     promoter        5467..5485
                     /label=T7 promoter
                     /note="promoter for bacteriophage T7 RNA polymerase"
     rep_origin      5506..5641
                     /label=SV40 ori
                     /note="SV40 origin of replication"
     polyA_signal    5681..5802
                     /label=SV40 poly(A) signal
                     /note="SV40 polyadenylation signal"
     primer_bind     complement(5692..5711)
                     /label=EBV-rev
                     /note="SV40 polyA terminator, reverse primer"
     primer_bind     5746..5765
                     /label=SV40pA-R
                     /note="SV40 polyA, reverse primer"
     LTR             5874..6107
                     /label=3' LTR (Delta-U3)
                     /note="self-inactivating 3' long terminal repeat (LTR) from
                     HIV-1"
     CDS             complement(6194..6592)
                     /codon_start=1
                     /gene="Aspergillus terreus BSD"
                     /product="blasticidin S deaminase"
                     /label=BSD
                     /note="confers resistance to blasticidin"
                     /translation="MAKPLSQEESTLIERATATINSIPISEDYSVASAALSSDGRIFTG
                     VNVYHFTGGPCAELVVLGTAAAAAAGNLTCIVAIGNENRGILSPCGRCRQVLLDLHPGI
                     KAIVKDSDGQPTAVGIRELLPSGYVWEG"
     promoter        complement(6611..6658)
                     /label=EM7 promoter
                     /note="synthetic bacterial promoter "
     promoter        complement(6706..7035)
                     /label=SV40 promoter
                     /note="SV40 enhancer and early promoter"
     rep_origin      6720..6855
                     /label=SV40 ori
                     /note="SV40 origin of replication"
     primer_bind     7020..7040
                     /label=pBABE 3'
                     /note="SV40 enhancer, reverse primer for pBABE vectors"
     CDS             complement(7077..7118)
                     /codon_start=1
                     /product="epitope tag from simian virus 5"
                     /label=V5 tag
                     /translation="GKPIPNPLLGLDST"
     protein_bind    7171..7195
                     /gene="mutant version of attB"
                     /label=attB2
                     /bound_moiety="BP Clonase(TM)"
                     /note="recombination site for the Gateway(R) BP reaction"
     CDS             complement(7216..7926)
                     /codon_start=1
                     /product="monomeric derivative of DsRed fluorescent protein
                     (Shaner et al., 2004)"
                     /label=mCherry
                     /note="mammalian codon-optimized"
                     /translation="MVSKGEEDNMAIIKEFMRFKVHMEGSVNGHEFEIEGEGEGRPYEG
                     TQTAKLKVTKGGPLPFAWDILSPQFMYGSKAYVKHPADIPDYLKLSFPEGFKWERVMNF
                     EDGGVVTVTQDSSLQDGEFIYKVKLRGTNFPSDGPVMQKKTMGWEASSERMYPEDGALK
                     GEIKQRLKLKDGGHYDAEVKTTYKAKKPVQLPGAYNVNIKLDITSHNEDYTIVEQYERA
                     EGRHSTGGMDELYK"
     primer_bind     complement(7494..7513)
                     /label=mCherry-F
                     /note="mCherry, forward primer"
     primer_bind     7763..7781
                     /label=mCherry-R
                     /note="mCherry, reverse primer"
     regulatory      7923..7932
                     /regulatory_class="other"
                     /note="vertebrate consensus sequence for strong initiation
                     of translation (Kozak, 1987)"
     CDS             complement(7957..8046)
                     /codon_start=1
                     /product="three tandem HA epitope tags"
                     /label=3xHA
                     /translation="YPYDVPDYAGYPYDVPDYAGSYPYDVPDYA"
ORIGIN
        1 gggccggggg tcggggtcgg gctcgggctg cgcctcctcg gggcctcggg ctttcggctc
       61 cggcggcgcg ggcccatggt gaagggggcg gccgcggagc ctgctttttt gtacaaactt
      121 gttgatatct gcagaattcc accacactgg actagtggat cctctagagt cggtgtcttc
      181 tatggaggtc aaaacagcgt ggatggcgtc tccaggcgat ctgacggttc actaaacgag
      241 ctctgcttat atagacctcc caccgtacac gcctaccgcc catttgcgtc aatggggcgg
      301 agttgttacg acattttgga aagtcccgtt gattttggtg ccaaaacaaa ctcccattga
      361 cgtcaatggg gtggagactt ggaaatcccc gtgagtcaaa ccgctatcca cgcccattga
      421 tgtactgcca aaaccgcatc accatggtaa tagcgatgac taatacgtag atgtactgcc
      481 aagtaggaaa gtcccataag gtcatgtact gggcataatg ccaggcgggc catttaccgt
      541 cattgacgtc aatagggggc gtacttggca tatgatacac ttgatgtact gccaagtggg
      601 cagtttaccg taaatactcc acccattgac gtcaatggaa agtccctatt ggcgttacta
      661 tgggaacata cgtcattatt gacgtcaatg ggcgggggtc gttgggcggt cagccaggcg
      721 ggccatttac cgtaagttat gtaacgcgga actcccaagc ttatcgcaga cccagtcgct
      781 agcgttaacg tcgacatcgc agacccagtc gctagcgtta acgtcgacat cgataccgtc
      841 gagatccgtt cactaatcga atggatctgt ctctgtctct ctctccacct tcttcttcta
      901 ttccttcggg cctgtcgggt cccctcgggg ttgggaggtg ggtctgaaac gataatggtg
      961 aatatccctg cctaactcta ttcactatag aaagtacagc aaaaactatt cttaaaccta
     1021 ccaagcctcc tactatcatt atgaataatt ttatatacca cagccaattt gttatgttaa
     1081 accaattcca caaacttgcc catttatcta attccaataa ttcttgttca ttcttttctt
     1141 gctggttttg cgattcttca attaaggagt gtattaagct tgtgtaattg ttaatttctc
     1201 tgtcccactc catccaggtc gtgtgattcc aaatctgttc cagagattta ttactccaac
     1261 tagcattcca aggcacagca gtggtgcaaa tgagttttcc agagcaaccc caaatcccca
     1321 ggagctgttg atcctttagg tatctttcca cagccaggat tcttgcctgg agctgcttga
     1381 tgccccagac tgtgagttgc aacagatgct gttgcgcctc aatagccctc agcaaattgt
     1441 tctgctgctg cactatacca gacaataatt gtctggcctg taccgtcagc gtcattgacg
     1501 ctgcgcccat agtgcttcct gctgctccca agaacccaag gaacaaagct cctattccca
     1561 ctgctctttt ttctctctgc accactcttc tctttgcctt ggtgggtgct actcctaatg
     1621 gttcaatttt tactacttta tatttatata attcacttct ccaattgtcc ctcatatctc
     1681 ctcctccagg tctgaagatc agcggccgct tgctgtgcgg tggtcttact tttgttttgc
     1741 tcttcctcta tcttgtctaa agcttccttg gtgtctttta tctctatcct ttgatgcaca
     1801 caatagaggg ttgctactgt attatataat gatctaagtt cttctgatcc tgtctgaagg
     1861 gatggttgta gctgtcccag tatttgtcta cagccttctg atgtttctaa caggccagga
     1921 ttaactgcga atcgttctag ctccctgctt gcccatacta tatgttttaa tttatatttt
     1981 ttctttcccc ctggccttaa ccgaattttt tcccatcgcg atctaattct cccccgctta
     2041 atactgacgc tctcgcaccc atctctctcc ttctagcctc cgctagtcaa aatttttggc
     2101 gtactcacca gtcgccgccc ctcgcctctt gccgtgcgcg cttcagcaag ccgagtcctg
     2161 cgtcgagaga gctcctctgg tttccctttc gctttcaagt ccctgttcgg gcgccactgc
     2221 tagagatttt ccacactgac taaaagggtc tgagggatct ctagttacca gagtcacaca
     2281 acagacgggc acacactact tgaagcactc aaggcaagct ttattgaggc ttaagcagtg
     2341 ggttccctag ttagccagag agctcccagg ctcagatctg gtctaaccag agagacccgt
     2401 ttatgtatcg agctaggcac ttaaatacaa tatctctgca atgcggcaat tcagtggttc
     2461 gtccaatcca tgtcagaccc gtctgttgcc ttcctaataa ggcacgatcg taccacctta
     2521 cttccaccaa tcggcatgca cggtgctttt tctctccttg taaggcatgt tgctaactca
     2581 tcgttaccat gttgcaagac tacaagagta ttgcataaga ctacattaag cttgcagctc
     2641 cagcttttgt tccctttagt gagggttaat tgcgcgcttg gcgtaatcat ggtcatagct
     2701 gtttcctgtg tgaaattgtt atccgctcac aattccacac aacatacgag ccggaagcat
     2761 aaagtgtaaa gcctggggtg cctaatgagt gagctaactc acattaattg cgttgcgctc
     2821 actgcccgct ttccagtcgg gaaacctgtc gtgccagctg cattaatgaa tcggccaacg
     2881 cgcggggaga ggcggtttgc gtattgggcg ctcttccgct tcctcgctca ctgactcgct
     2941 gcgctcggtc gttcggctgc ggcgagcggt atcagctcac tcaaaggcgg taatacggtt
     3001 atccacagaa tcaggggata acgcaggaaa gaacatgtga gcaaaaggcc agcaaaaggc
     3061 caggaaccgt aaaaaggccg cgttgctggc gtttttccat aggctccgcc cccctgacga
     3121 gcatcacaaa aatcgacgct caagtcagag gtggcgaaac ccgacaggac tataaagata
     3181 ccaggcgttt ccccctggaa gctccctcgt gcgctctcct gttccgaccc tgccgcttac
     3241 cggatacctg tccgcctttc tcccttcggg aagcgtggcg ctttctcata gctcacgctg
     3301 taggtatctc agttcggtgt aggtcgttcg ctccaagctg ggctgtgtgc acgaaccccc
     3361 cgttcagccc gaccgctgcg ccttatccgg taactatcgt cttgagtcca acccggtaag
     3421 acacgactta tcgccactgg cagcagccac tggtaacagg attagcagag cgaggtatgt
     3481 aggcggtgct acagagttct tgaagtggtg gcctaactac ggctacacta gaagaacagt
     3541 atttggtatc tgcgctctgc tgaagccagt taccttcgga aaaagagttg gtagctcttg
     3601 atccggcaaa caaaccaccg ctggtagcgg tggttttttt gtttgcaagc agcagattac
     3661 gcgcagaaaa aaaggatctc aagaagatcc tttgatcttt tctacggggt ctgacgctca
     3721 gtggaacgaa aactcacgtt aagggatttt ggtcatgaga ttatcaaaaa ggatcttcac
     3781 ctagatcctt ttaaattaaa aatgaagttt taaatcaatc taaagtatat atgagtaaac
     3841 ttggtctgac agttaccaat gcttaatcag tgaggcacct atctcagcga tctgtctatt
     3901 tcgttcatcc atagttgcct gactccccgt cgtgtagata actacgatac gggagggctt
     3961 accatctggc cccagtgctg caatgatacc gcgagaccca cgctcaccgg ctccagattt
     4021 atcagcaata aaccagccag ccggaagggc cgagcgcaga agtggtcctg caactttatc
     4081 cgcctccatc cagtctatta attgttgccg ggaagctaga gtaagtagtt cgccagttaa
     4141 tagtttgcgc aacgttgttg ccattgctac aggcatcgtg gtgtcacgct cgtcgtttgg
     4201 tatggcttca ttcagctccg gttcccaacg atcaaggcga gttacatgat cccccatgtt
     4261 gtgcaaaaaa gcggttagct ccttcggtcc tccgatcgtt gtcagaagta agttggccgc
     4321 agtgttatca ctcatggtta tggcagcact gcataattct cttactgtca tgccatccgt
     4381 aagatgcttt tctgtgactg gtgagtactc aaccaagtca ttctgagaat agtgtatgcg
     4441 gcgaccgagt tgctcttgcc cggcgtcaat acgggataat accgcgccac atagcagaac
     4501 tttaaaagtg ctcatcattg gaaaacgttc ttcggggcga aaactctcaa ggatcttacc
     4561 gctgttgaga tccagttcga tgtaacccac tcgtgcaccc aactgatctt cagcatcttt
     4621 tactttcacc agcgtttctg ggtgagcaaa aacaggaagg caaaatgccg caaaaaaggg
     4681 aataagggcg acacggaaat gttgaatact catactcttc ctttttcaat attattgaag
     4741 catttatcag ggttattgtc tcatgagcgg atacatattt gaatgtattt agaaaaataa
     4801 acaaataggg gttccgcgca catttccccg aaaagtgcca cctaaattgt aagcgttaat
     4861 attttgttaa aattcgcgtt aaatttttgt taaatcagct cattttttaa ccaataggcc
     4921 gaaatcggca aaatccctta taaatcaaaa gaatagaccg agatagggtt gagtgttgtt
     4981 ccagtttgga acaagagtcc actattaaag aacgtggact ccaacgtcaa aggnnnnnnn
     5041 nnnnnnnnnn nnnnnnnnnn nnnnnnnnnn nnnnnnnnnn nntnnnnnnn nnnnnnnnnn
     5101 nnnnnnnnnn nnnnnnnnnn nnnnnnnnnn nnnnnnnnnn nnnnnnnnnn nnnnnnnnnn
     5161 nnnnnnnnnn nnnngnnnnn nnnnnnnnnn nnnnnnnnnn nnnnnnnnnn nnnnnnnnnn
     5221 nnnnnnnnnn nnnnnnnnnn nnnnnnnnnn nnnnnnnnnn nnnnnnnnnn nnnnnnnnnn
     5281 nnnnnnnnnn nnnnnnnnnc ccattcgcca ttcaggctgc gcaactgttg ggaagggcga
     5341 tcggtgcggg cctcttcgct attacgccag ctggcgaaag ggggatgtgc tgcaaggcga
     5401 ttaagttggg taacgccagg gttttcccag tcacgacgtt gtaaaacgac ggccagtgag
     5461 cgcgcgtaat acgactcact atagggcgaa ttgggtacgt ccctaggcct ccaaaaaagc
     5521 ctcctcacta cttctggaat agctcagagg ccgaggcggc ctcggcctct gcataaataa
     5581 aaaaaattag tcagccatgg ggcggagaat gggcggaact gggcggagtt aggggcggga
     5641 tgggcggagt taggggcggg atagctagag ccagacatga taagatacat tgatgagttt
     5701 ggacaaacca caactagaat gcagtgaaaa aaatgcttta tttgtgaaat ttgtgatgct
     5761 attgctttat ttgtaaccat tataagctgc aataaacaag ttcctctcac tctctgatat
     5821 tcatttcttt gcaagttata aatactgaat aataagatga catgaactac tactgctaga
     5881 gattttccac actgactaaa agggtctgag ggatctctag ttaccagagt cacacaacag
     5941 acgggcacac actacttgaa gcactcaagg caagctttat tgaggcttaa gcagtgggtt
     6001 ccctagttag ccagagagct cccaggctca gatctggtct aaccagagag acccagtaca
     6061 agcaaaaagc agatcttgtc ttcgttggga gtgaattagc ccttccagtc cccccttttc
     6121 ttttaaaaag tggctaagat ctacagctgc cttgtaagtc attggtctta aaggtaccga
     6181 gctcgaattg tgcttagccc tcccacacat aaccagaggg cagcaattca cgaatcccaa
     6241 ctgccgtcgg ctgtccatca ctgtccttca ctatggcttt gatcccagga tgcagatcga
     6301 gaagcacctg tcggcaccgt ccgcaggggc tcaagatgcc cctgttctca tttccgatcg
     6361 cgacgataca agtcaggttg ccagctgccg cagcagcagc agtgcccagc accacgagtt
     6421 ctgcacaagg tcccccagta aaatgatata cattgacacc agtgaagatg cggccgtcgc
     6481 tagagagagc tgcgctggcg acgctgtagt cttcagagat ggggatgctg ttgattgtag
     6541 ccgttgctct ttcaatgagg gtggattctt cttgagacaa aggcttggcc atggtttagt
     6601 tcctcacctt gtcgtattat actatgccga tatactatgc cgatgattaa ttgtcaacac
     6661 gtgctgatca gatccgaaaa tggatataca agctcccggg agctttttgc aaaagcctag
     6721 gcctccaaaa aagcctcctc actacttctg gaatagctca gaggcagagg cggcctcggc
     6781 ctctgcataa ataaaaaaaa ttagtcagcc atggggcgga gaatgggcgg aactgggcgg
     6841 agttaggggc gggatgggcg gagttagggg cgggactatg gttgctgact aattgagatg
     6901 catgctttgc atacttctgc ctgctgggga gcctggggac tttccacacc tggttgctga
     6961 ctaattgaga tgcatgcttt gcatacttct gcctgctggg gagcctgggg actttccaca
     7021 ccctaactga cacacattcc acagaattaa ttccaaactc attactaacc ggtacgcgta
     7081 gaatcgagac cgaggagagg gttagggata ggcttacctt cgaaccgcgg gccctctaga
     7141 ctcgagcggc cgccactgtg ctggatatca accactttgt acaagaaagc tgggtcggcg
     7201 cgcccaccct tgcgcttact tgtacagctc gtccatgccg ccggtggagt ggcggccctc
     7261 ggcgcgttcg tactgttcca cgatggtgta gtcctcgttg tgggaggtga tgtccaactt
     7321 gatgttgacg ttgtaggcgc cgggcagctg cacgggcttc ttggccttgt aggtggtctt
     7381 gacctcagcg tcgtagtggc cgccgtcctt cagcttcagc ctctgcttga tctcgccctt
     7441 cagggcgccg tcctcggggt acatccgctc ggaggaggcc tcccagccca tggtcttctt
     7501 ctgcattacg gggccgtcgg aggggaagtt ggtgccgcgc agcttcacct tgtagatgaa
     7561 ctcgccgtcc tgcagggagg agtcctgggt cacggtcacc acgccgccgt cctcgaagtt
     7621 catcacgcgc tcccacttga agccctcggg gaaggacagc ttcaagtagt cggggatgtc
     7681 ggcggggtgc ttcacgtagg ccttggagcc gtacatgaac tgaggggaca ggatgtccca
     7741 ggcgaagggc agggggccac ccttggtcac cttcagcttg gcggtctggg tgccctcgta
     7801 ggggcggccc tcgccctcgc cctcgatctc gaactcgtgg ccgttcacgg agccctccat
     7861 gtgcaccttg aagcgcatga actccttgat gatggccatg ttatcctcct cgcccttgct
     7921 caccatggtg gcgaccggtg cgcggccgca ctgagcagcg taatctggaa cgtcatatgg
     7981 ataggatcct gcatagtccg ggacgtcata gggatagccc gcatagtcag gaacatcgta
     8041 tgggtaaaag atgcggccgc cgagtccctc ctcaaggccc cggatcctcc gggccagttg
     8101 cacatccttt gggaagagag taactcggcc tgcatgtaag gtgaggagat aggcgtcctc
     8161 aaagagatga actagaaatg cttctgctgc ctcttgtagg gccaataggg cctgggcttg
     8221 ccaattgaag tccacaccac gagtgaattt aacacatatt tctcttgcca ggcggctgaa
     8281 gggcagcttc cttatcaaga ggtgtgtgct cttctgaagc tttcggatct cctttagcca
     8341 accttgtctc cgccgactgt gttgatggga ggaagcgcct aaggaggggc cccgccggga
     8401 g
//
