LOCUS       pLenti6_V5DEST_C 8334 bp DNA circular 15-MAR-2017
FEATURES             Location/Qualifiers
     promoter        1809..2392
                     /note="CMV promoter"
     gene            6250..7110
                     /note="Amp resistance"
     gene            2481..3020
                     /note="CENP-A N-terminus"
     gene            3033..3743
                     /note="mCherry"
     misc_feature    2448..2464
                     /note="attL1"
     misc_feature    3760..3776
                     /note="attL2"
     source          1..8334
                     /dnas_title="pLenti6_V5DEST_CENPA_mCherry"
ORIGIN
        1 AATGTAGTCT TATGCAATAC TCTTGTAGTC TTGCAACATG GTAACGATGA GTTAGCAACA
       61 TGCCTTACAA GGAGAGAAAA AGCACCGTGC ATGCCGATTG GTGGAAGTAA GGTGGTACGA
      121 TCGTGCCTTA TTAGGAAGGC AACAGACGGG TCTGACATGG ATTGGACGAA CCACTGAATT
      181 GCCGCATTGC AGAGATATTG TATTTAAGTG CCTAGCTCGA TACATAAACG GGTCTCTCTG
      241 GTTAGACCAG ATCTGAGCCT GGGAGCTCTC TGGCTAACTA GGGAACCCAC TGCTTAAGCC
      301 TCAATAAAGC TTGCCTTGAG TGCTTCAAGT AGTGTGTGCC CGTCTGTTGT GTGACTCTGG
      361 TAACTAGAGA TCCCTCAGAC CCTTTTAGTC AGTGTGGAAA ATCTCTAGCA GTGGCGCCCG
      421 AACAGGGACT TGAAAGCGAA AGGGAAACCA GAGGAGCTCT CTCGACGCAG GACTCGGCTT
      481 GCTGAAGCGC GCACGGCAAG AGGCGAGGGG CGGCGACTGG TGAGTACGCC AAAAATTTTG
      541 ACTAGCGGAG GCTAGAAGGA GAGAGATGGG TGCGAGAGCG TCAGTATTAA GCGGGGGAGA
      601 ATTAGATCGC GATGGGAAAA AATTCGGTTA AGGCCAGGGG GAAAGAAAAA ATATAAATTA
      661 AAACATATAG TATGGGCAAG CAGGGAGCTA GAACGATTCG CAGTTAATCC TGGCCTGTTA
      721 GAAACATCAG AAGGCTGTAG ACAAATACTG GGACAGCTAC AACCATCCCT TCAGACAGGA
      781 TCAGAAGAAC TTAGATCATT ATATAATACA GTAGCAACCC TCTATTGTGT GCATCAAAGG
      841 ATAGAGATAA AAGACACCAA GGAAGCTTTA GACAAGATAG AGGAAGAGCA AAACAAAAGT
      901 AAGACCACCG CACAGCAAGC GGCCGCTGAT CTTCAGACCT GGAGGAGGAG ATATGAGGGA
      961 CAATTGGAGA AGTGAATTAT ATAAATATAA AGTAGTAAAA ATTGAACCAT TAGGAGTAGC
     1021 ACCCACCAAG GCAAAGAGAA GAGTGGTGCA GAGAGAAAAA AGAGCAGTGG GAATAGGAGC
     1081 TTTGTTCCTT GGGTTCTTGG GAGCAGCAGG AAGCACTATG GGCGCAGCGT CAATGACGCT
     1141 GACGGTACAG GCCAGACAAT TATTGTCTGG TATAGTGCAG CAGCAGAACA ATTTGCTGAG
     1201 GGCTATTGAG GCGCAACAGC ATCTGTTGCA ACTCACAGTC TGGGGCATCA AGCAGCTCCA
     1261 GGCAAGAATC CTGGCTGTGG AAAGATACCT AAAGGATCAA CAGCTCCTGG GGATTTGGGG
     1321 TTGCTCTGGA AAACTCATTT GCACCACTGC TGTGCCTTGG AATGCTAGTT GGAGTAATAA
     1381 ATCTCTGGAA CAGATTTGGA ATCACACGAC CTGGATGGAG TGGGACAGAG AAATTAACAA
     1441 TTACACAAGC TTAATACACT CCTTAATTGA AGAATCGCAA AACCAGCAAG AAAAGAATGA
     1501 ACAAGAATTA TTGGAATTAG ATAAATGGGC AAGTTTGTGG AATTGGTTTA ACATAACAAA
     1561 TTGGCTGTGG TATATAAAAT TATTCATAAT GATAGTAGGA GGCTTGGTAG GTTTAAGAAT
     1621 AGTTTTTGCT GTACTTTCTA TAGTGAATAG AGTTAGGCAG GGATATTCAC CATTATCGTT
     1681 TCAGACCCAC CTCCCAACCC CGAGGGGACC CGACAGGCCC GAAGGAATAG AAGAAGAAGG
     1741 TGGAGAGAGA GACAGAGACA GATCCATTCG ATTAGTGAAC GGATCTCGAC GGTATCGATA
     1801 AGCTTGGGAG TTCCGCGTTA CATAACTTAC GGTAAATGGC CCGCCTGGCT GACCGCCCAA
     1861 CGACCCCCGC CCATTGACGT CAATAATGAC GTATGTTCCC ATAGTAACGC CAATAGGGAC
     1921 TTTCCATTGA CGTCAATGGG TGGAGTATTT ACGGTAAACT GCCCACTTGG CAGTACATCA
     1981 AGTGTATCAT ATGCCAAGTA CGCCCCCTAT TGACGTCAAT GACGGTAAAT GGCCCGCCTG
     2041 GCATTATGCC CAGTACATGA CCTTATGGGA CTTTCCTACT TGGCAGTACA TCTACGTATT
     2101 AGTCATCGCT ATTACCATGG TGATGCGGTT TTGGCAGTAC ATCAATGGGC GTGGATAGCG
     2161 GTTTGACTCA CGGGGATTTC CAAGTCTCCA CCCCATTGAC GTCAATGGGA GTTTGTTTTG
     2221 GCACCAAAAT CAACGGGACT TTCCAAAATG TCGTAACAAC TCCGCCCCAT TGACGCAAAT
     2281 GGGCGGTAGG CGTGTACGGT GGGAGGTCTA TATAAGCAGA GCTCGTTTAG TGAACCGTCA
     2341 GATCGCCTGG AGACGCCATC CACGCTGTTT TGACCTCCAT AGAAGACACC GACTCTAGAG
     2401 GATCCACTAG TCCAGTGTGG TGGAATTCTG CAGATATCAA CAAGTTTGTA CAAAAAAGCA
     2461 GGCTCCGCGG CCGCCCCCTT ATGGGCCCGC GCCGCCGGAG CCGAAAGCCC GAGGCCCCGA
     2521 GGAGGCGCAG CCCGAGCCCG ACCCCGACCC CCGGCCCCTC CCGGCGGGGC CCCTCCTTAG
     2581 GCGCTTCCTC CCATCAACAC AGTCGGCGGA GACAAGGTTG GCTAAAGGAG ATCCGAAAGC
     2641 TTCAGAAGAG CACACACCTC TTGATAAGGA AGCTGCCCTT CAGCCGCCTG GCAAGAGAAA
     2701 TATGTGTTAA ATTCACTCGT GGTGTGGACT TCAATTGGCA AGCCCAGGCC CTATTGGCCC
     2761 TACAAGAGGC AGCAGAAGCA TTTCTAGTTC ATCTCTTTGA GGACGCCTAT CTCCTCACCT
     2821 TACATGCAGG CCGAGTTACT CTCTTCCCAA AGGATGTGCA ACTGGCCCGG AGGATCCGGG
     2881 GCCTTGAGGA GGGACTCGGC GGCCGCATCT TTTACCCATA CGATGTTCCT GACTATGCGG
     2941 GCTATCCCTA TGACGTCCCG GACTATGCAG GATCCTATCC ATATGACGTT CCAGATTACG
     3001 CTGCTCAGTG CGGCCGCGCA CCGGTCGCCA CCATGGTGAG CAAGGGCGAG GAGGATAACA
     3061 TGGCCATCAT CAAGGAGTTC ATGCGCTTCA AGGTGCACAT GGAGGGCTCC GTGAACGGCC
     3121 ACGAGTTCGA GATCGAGGGC GAGGGCGAGG GCCGCCCCTA CGAGGGCACC CAGACCGCCA
     3181 AGCTGAAGGT GACCAAGGGT GGCCCCCTGC CCTTCGCCTG GGACATCCTG TCCCCTCAGT
     3241 TCATGTACGG CTCCAAGGCC TACGTGAAGC ACCCCGCCGA CATCCCCGAC TACTTGAAGC
     3301 TGTCCTTCCC CGAGGGCTTC AAGTGGGAGC GCGTGATGAA CTTCGAGGAC GGCGGCGTGG
     3361 TGACCGTGAC CCAGGACTCC TCCCTGCAGG ACGGCGAGTT CATCTACAAG GTGAAGCTGC
     3421 GCGGCACCAA CTTCCCCTCC GACGGCCCCG TAATGCAGAA GAAGACCATG GGCTGGGAGG
     3481 CCTCCTCCGA GCGGATGTAC CCCGAGGACG GCGCCCTGAA GGGCGAGATC AAGCAGAGGC
     3541 TGAAGCTGAA GGACGGCGGC CACTACGACG CTGAGGTCAA GACCACCTAC AAGGCCAAGA
     3601 AGCCCGTGCA GCTGCCCGGC GCCTACAACG TCAACATCAA GTTGGACATC ACCTCCCACA
     3661 ACGAGGACTA CACCATCGTG GAACAGTACG AACGCGCCGA GGGCCGCCAC TCCACCGGCG
     3721 GCATGGACGA GCTGTACAAG TAAAAGGGTG GGCGCGCCGA CCCAGCTTTC TTGTACCTTG
     3781 TACAAAGTGG TTGATATCCA GCACAGTGGC GGCCGCTCGA GTCTAGAGGG CCCGCGGTTC
     3841 GAAGGTAAGC CTATCCCTAA CCCTCTCCTC GGTCTCGATT CTACGCGTAC CGGTTAGTAA
     3901 TGAGTTTGGA ATTAATTCTG TGGAATGTGT GTCAGTTAGG GTGTGGAAAG TCCCCAGGCT
     3961 CCCCAGCAGG CAGAAGTATG CAAAGCATGC ATCTCAATTA GTCAGCAACC AGGTGTGGAA
     4021 AGTCCCCAGG CTCCCCAGCA GGCAGAAGTA TGCAAAGCAT GCATCTCAAT TAGTCAGCAA
     4081 CCATAGTCCC GCCCCTAACT CCGCCCATCC CGCCCCTAAC TCCGCCCAGT TCCGCCCATT
     4141 CTCCGCCCCA TGGCTGACTA ATTTTTTTTA TTTATGCAGA GGCCGAGGCC GCCTCTGCCT
     4201 CTGAGCTATT CCAGAAGTAG TGAGGAGGCT TTTTTGGAGG CCTAGGCTTT TGCAAAAAGC
     4261 TCCCGGGAGC TTGTATATCC ATTTTCGGAT CTGATCAGCA CGTGTTGACA ATTAATCATC
     4321 GGCATAGTAT ATCGGCATAG TATAATACGA CAAGGTGAGG AACTAAACCA TGGCCAAGCC
     4381 TTTGTCTCAA GAAGAATCCA CCCTCATTGA AAGAGCAACG GCTACAATCA ACAGCATCCC
     4441 CATCTCTGAA GACTACAGCG TCGCCAGCGC AGCTCTCTCT AGCGACGGCC GCATCTTCAC
     4501 TGGTGTCAAT GTATATCATT TTACTGGGGG ACCTTGTGCA GAACTCGTGG TGCTGGGCAC
     4561 TGCTGCTGCT GCGGCAGCTG GCAACCTGAC TTGTATCGTC GCGATCGGAA ATGAGAACAG
     4621 GGGCATCTTG AGCCCCTGCG GACGGTGCCG ACAGGTGCTT CTCGATCTGC ATCCTGGGAT
     4681 CAAAGCCATA GTGAAGGACA GTGATGGACA GCCGACGGCA GTTGGGATTC GTGAATTGCT
     4741 GCCCTCTGGT TATGTGTGGG AGGGCTAAGC ACAATTCGAG CTCGGTACCT TTAAGACCAA
     4801 TGACTTACAA GGCAGCTGTA GATCTTAGCC ACTTTTTAAA AGAAAAGGGG GGACTGGAAG
     4861 GGCTAATTCA CTCCCAACGA AGACAAGATC TGCTTTTTGC TTGTACTGGG TCTCTCTGGT
     4921 TAGACCAGAT CTGAGCCTGG GAGCTCTCTG GCTAACTAGG GAACCCACTG CTTAAGCCTC
     4981 AATAAAGCTT GCCTTGAGTG CTTCAAGTAG TGTGTGCCCG TCTGTTGTGT GACTCTGGTA
     5041 ACTAGAGATC CCTCAGACCC TTTTAGTCAG TGTGGAAAAT CTCTAGCAGT AGTAGTTCAT
     5101 GTCATCTTAT TATTCAGTAT TTATAACTTG CAAAGAAATG AATATCAGAG AGTGAGAGGA
     5161 ACTTGTTTAT TGCAGCTTAT AATGGTTACA AATAAAGCAA TAGCATCACA AATTTCACAA
     5221 ATAAAGCATT TTTTTCACTG CATTCTAGTT GTGGTTTGTC CAAACTCATC AATGTATCTT
     5281 ATCATGTCTG GCTCTAGCTA TCCCGCCCCT AACTCCGCCC ATCCCGCCCC TAACTCCGCC
     5341 CAGTTCCGCC CATTCTCCGC CCCATGGCTG ACTAATTTTT TTTATTTATG CAGAGGCCGA
     5401 GGCCGCCTCG GCCTCTGAGC TATTCCAGAA GTAGTGAGGA GGCTTTTTTG GAGGCCTAGG
     5461 GACGTACCCA ATTCGCCCTA TAGTGAGTCG TATTACGCGC GCTCACTGGC CGTCGTTTTA
     5521 CAACGTCGTG ACTGGGAAAA CCCTGGCGTT ACCCAACTTA ATCGCCTTGC AGCACATCCC
     5581 CCTTTCGCCA GCTGGCGTAA TAGCGAAGAG GCCCGCACCG ATCGCCCTTC CCAACAGTTG
     5641 CGCAGCCTGA ATGGCGAATG GGNNNNNNNN NNNNNNNNNN NNNNNNNNNN NNNNNNNNNN
     5701 NNNNNNNNNN NNNNNNNNNN NNNNNNNNNN NNNNNNNNNN NNNNNNNNNN NNNNNNNNNN
     5761 NNNNNNNNNN NNNNNNNNNN NNNNNNCNNN NNNNNNNNNN NNNNNNNNNN NNNNNNNNNN
     5821 NNNNNNNNNN NNNNNNNNNN NNNNNNNNNN NNNNNNNNNN NNNNNNNNNN NNNNNNNNAN
     5881 NNNNNNNNNN NNNNNNNNNN NNNNNNNNNN NNNNNNNNNN NNNNNNNNCC TTTGACGTTG
     5941 GAGTCCACGT TCTTTAATAG TGGACTCTTG TTCCAAACTG GAACAACACT CAACCCTATC
     6001 TCGGTCTATT CTTTTGATTT ATAAGGGATT TTGCCGATTT CGGCCTATTG GTTAAAAAAT
     6061 GAGCTGATTT AACAAAAATT TAACGCGAAT TTTAACAAAA TATTAACGCT TACAATTTAG
     6121 GTGGCACTTT TCGGGGAAAT GTGCGCGGAA CCCCTATTTG TTTATTTTTC TAAATACATT
     6181 CAAATATGTA TCCGCTCATG AGACAATAAC CCTGATAAAT GCTTCAATAA TATTGAAAAA
     6241 GGAAGAGTAT GAGTATTCAA CATTTCCGTG TCGCCCTTAT TCCCTTTTTT GCGGCATTTT
     6301 GCCTTCCTGT TTTTGCTCAC CCAGAAACGC TGGTGAAAGT AAAAGATGCT GAAGATCAGT
     6361 TGGGTGCACG AGTGGGTTAC ATCGAACTGG ATCTCAACAG CGGTAAGATC CTTGAGAGTT
     6421 TTCGCCCCGA AGAACGTTTT CCAATGATGA GCACTTTTAA AGTTCTGCTA TGTGGCGCGG
     6481 TATTATCCCG TATTGACGCC GGGCAAGAGC AACTCGGTCG CCGCATACAC TATTCTCAGA
     6541 ATGACTTGGT TGAGTACTCA CCAGTCACAG AAAAGCATCT TACGGATGGC ATGACAGTAA
     6601 GAGAATTATG CAGTGCTGCC ATAACCATGA GTGATAACAC TGCGGCCAAC TTACTTCTGA
     6661 CAACGATCGG AGGACCGAAG GAGCTAACCG CTTTTTTGCA CAACATGGGG GATCATGTAA
     6721 CTCGCCTTGA TCGTTGGGAA CCGGAGCTGA ATGAAGCCAT ACCAAACGAC GAGCGTGACA
     6781 CCACGATGCC TGTAGCAATG GCAACAACGT TGCGCAAACT ATTAACTGGC GAACTACTTA
     6841 CTCTAGCTTC CCGGCAACAA TTAATAGACT GGATGGAGGC GGATAAAGTT GCAGGACCAC
     6901 TTCTGCGCTC GGCCCTTCCG GCTGGCTGGT TTATTGCTGA TAAATCTGGA GCCGGTGAGC
     6961 GTGGGTCTCG CGGTATCATT GCAGCACTGG GGCCAGATGG TAAGCCCTCC CGTATCGTAG
     7021 TTATCTACAC GACGGGGAGT CAGGCAACTA TGGATGAACG AAATAGACAG ATCGCTGAGA
     7081 TAGGTGCCTC ACTGATTAAG CATTGGTAAC TGTCAGACCA AGTTTACTCA TATATACTTT
     7141 AGATTGATTT AAAACTTCAT TTTTAATTTA AAAGGATCTA GGTGAAGATC CTTTTTGATA
     7201 ATCTCATGAC CAAAATCCCT TAACGTGAGT TTTCGTTCCA CTGAGCGTCA GACCCCGTAG
     7261 AAAAGATCAA AGGATCTTCT TGAGATCCTT TTTTTCTGCG CGTAATCTGC TGCTTGCAAA
     7321 CAAAAAAACC ACCGCTACCA GCGGTGGTTT GTTTGCCGGA TCAAGAGCTA CCAACTCTTT
     7381 TTCCGAAGGT AACTGGCTTC AGCAGAGCGC AGATACCAAA TACTGTTCTT CTAGTGTAGC
     7441 CGTAGTTAGG CCACCACTTC AAGAACTCTG TAGCACCGCC TACATACCTC GCTCTGCTAA
     7501 TCCTGTTACC AGTGGCTGCT GCCAGTGGCG ATAAGTCGTG TCTTACCGGG TTGGACTCAA
     7561 GACGATAGTT ACCGGATAAG GCGCAGCGGT CGGGCTGAAC GGGGGGTTCG TGCACACAGC
     7621 CCAGCTTGGA GCGAACGACC TACACCGAAC TGAGATACCT ACAGCGTGAG CTATGAGAAA
     7681 GCGCCACGCT TCCCGAAGGG AGAAAGGCGG ACAGGTATCC GGTAAGCGGC AGGGTCGGAA
     7741 CAGGAGAGCG CACGAGGGAG CTTCCAGGGG GAAACGCCTG GTATCTTTAT AGTCCTGTCG
     7801 GGTTTCGCCA CCTCTGACTT GAGCGTCGAT TTTTGTGATG CTCGTCAGGG GGGCGGAGCC
     7861 TATGGAAAAA CGCCAGCAAC GCGGCCTTTT TACGGTTCCT GGCCTTTTGC TGGCCTTTTG
     7921 CTCACATGTT CTTTCCTGCG TTATCCCCTG ATTCTGTGGA TAACCGTATT ACCGCCTTTG
     7981 AGTGAGCTGA TACCGCTCGC CGCAGCCGAA CGACCGAGCG CAGCGAGTCA GTGAGCGAGG
     8041 AAGCGGAAGA GCGCCCAATA CGCAAACCGC CTCTCCCCGC GCGTTGGCCG ATTCATTAAT
     8101 GCAGCTGGCA CGACAGGTTT CCCGACTGGA AAGCGGGCAG TGAGCGCAAC GCAATTAATG
     8161 TGAGTTAGCT CACTCATTAG GCACCCCAGG CTTTACACTT TATGCTTCCG GCTCGTATGT
     8221 TGTGTGGAAT TGTGAGCGGA TAACAATTTC ACACAGGAAA CAGCTATGAC CATGATTACG
     8281 CCAAGCGCGC AATTAACCCT CACTAAAGGG AACAAAAGCT GGAGCTGCAA GCTT
//
