[The description below was written by a language model from this plasmid's Addgene catalogue record and the feature table of its GenBank file.]
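Description:
pLenti6-CENP-A-mCherry is a third-generation-style, self-inactivating HIV-1 lentiviral expression plasmid built on the pLenti6/V5-DEST Gateway backbone, intended for stable expression of a fluorescently tagged kinetochore/centromere marker in mammalian cells. It is propagated in E. coli through a high-copy ColE1/pUC-type origin with ampicillin resistance (bla), and it also carries an f1 origin. The viral portion comprises a chimeric RSV promoter fused to a truncated 5' LTR, the Psi packaging signal, the Rev response element and a U3-deleted 3' LTR followed by an SV40 polyadenylation signal. Genomic RNA can therefore be packaged when helper functions are supplied in trans, while the integrated provirus lacks LTR promoter activity.

The payload, placed between attB1 and attB2 sites left by Gateway recombination, is human CENP-A (CENPA, the centromeric histone H3 variant) driven by the CMV immediate-early enhancer/promoter and fused at its C terminus to a 3xHA epitope and then mCherry. The full-sequence annotation (about 8.4 kb) marks 3xHA and mCherry but does not label the CENP-A coding region itself. A second, depositor-supplied map (about 8.3 kb) annotates CENP-A directly upstream of mCherry, and calls the flanking sites attL rather than attB. The backbone's V5 tag lies beyond attB2, and the record does not state whether it is translated as part of the fusion. Downstream, an SV40 promoter/EM7 promoter cassette drives blasticidin S deaminase, allowing blasticidin selection of transduced cells. The construct is used to generate stable cell lines in which kinetochores are labelled red for live imaging of mitotic dynamics.
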