Addgene plasmid #89767: pLenti6-CENP-A-mCherry
Purpose: Lentivirus destination vector for stable expression of mCherry-tagged kinetochore marker CENP-A
Depositing lab: Torsten Wittmann. Depositing organization: University of California, San Francisco (UCSF). Publication: GSK3-mediated CLASP2 phosphorylation modulates kinetochore dynamics. Pemble H, Kumar P, van Haren J, Wittmann T. J Cell Sci. 2017 Apr 15;130(8):1404-1412. doi: 10.1242/jcs.194662. Epub 2017 Feb 23. PubMed 28232523.
Backbone
  Vector backbone: pLenti6/V5-DEST
  Backbone manufacturer: ThermoFisher
  Backbone size w/o insert (bp): 7000
  Total vector size (bp): 8300
  Vector type: Mammalian Expression, Lentiviral
  Selectable markers: Blasticidin
Growth in bacteria
  Bacterial resistance: Ampicillin, 100 μg/mL
  Growth temperature: 37°C
  Growth strain: NEB Stable
  Copy number: Unknown
Gene/Insert
  Gene/Insert name: CENP-A
  Species: H. sapiens (human)
  Insert size (bp): 1300
  Entrez Gene: CENPA (a.k.a. CENP-A, CenH3)
  Promoter: CMV
  Tag / fusion protein: 3xHA (C terminal on insert); mCherry (C terminal on insert)
  Cloning method: Gateway Cloning
  Sequencing primers: 5′ CMV forward; 3′ mCherry reverse
Resource information
  A portion of this plasmid was derived from a plasmid made by: The original CENP-A clone was from Alexey Khodjakov.
Terms and licenses: Academic/Nonprofit Terms; Industry Terms: Not Available to Industry
How to cite: pLenti6-CENP-A-mCherry was a gift from Torsten Wittmann (Addgene plasmid # 89767 ; http://n2t.net/addgene:89767 ; RRID:Addgene_89767)
